Addgene plasmid #108188: pET15T+1X
Purpose: PCNA1-PdX fusion protein
Depositing lab: Teruyuki Nagamune. Depositing organization: The University of Tokyo. Publication: Artificial Self-Sufficient Cytochrome P450 Containing Multiple Auxiliary Proteins Demonstrates Improved Monooxygenase Activity. Haga T, Hirakawa H, Nagamune T. Biotechnol J. 2018 Dec;13(12):e1800088. doi: 10.1002/biot.201800088. Epub 2018 Aug 14. PubMed 30039932.
Backbone
  Vector backbone: pET-15b
  Backbone manufacturer: Merck Millipore
  Backbone size w/o insert (bp): 5724
  Total vector size (bp): 6888
  Modifications to backbone: A SapI site was mutated. A TEV protease recognition site was inserted between a thrombin recognition site and an NdeI site.
  Vector type: Bacterial Expression
Growth in bacteria
  Bacterial resistance: Ampicillin, 100 μg/mL
  Growth temperature: 37°C
  Growth strain: DH5alpha
  Growth instructions: Supplement with 1% glucose is recommended to suppress leaky expression.
  Copy number: Low Copy
Gene/Insert
  Gene/Insert name: PCNA1-PdX fusion protein
  Species: Synthetic; Sulfolobus solfataricus P2, Pseudomonas putida
  Insert size (bp): 1164
  Mutation: C73S/C85S (PdX)
  Promoter: T7 promoter
  Tag / fusion protein: His6 tag (N terminal on backbone)
  Cloning method: Restriction Enzyme; 5′ cloning site NdeI (not destroyed); 3′ cloning site BamHI (not destroyed)
  Sequencing primers: 5′ T7; 3′ T7 Terminal
Resource information
  A portion of this plasmid was derived from a plasmid made by: Masahiro Goto, Kyushu University
Terms and licenses: Academic/Nonprofit Terms; Industry Terms: Not Available to Industry
How to cite: pET15T+1X was a gift from Teruyuki Nagamune (Addgene plasmid # 108188 ; http://n2t.net/addgene:108188 ; RRID:Addgene_108188)
