[The description below was written by a language model from this plasmid's Addgene catalogue record and pLannotate feature annotations shown in this document.]
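Description:
pET15T+1X is a bacterial expression plasmid built on a modified pET-15b backbone, in which a SapI site was mutated and a TEV protease recognition site was added between the thrombin site and the NdeI cloning site. It replicates in E. coli from a pBR322-type origin accompanied by the rop gene and bom region, consistent with its listing as low copy, and is selected through the β-lactamase gene conferring ampicillin resistance. Several tetracycline-resistance gene fragments detected in the feature table are non-functional remnants of the pBR322 lineage. The catalogue gives a total size of 6,888 bp, while the sequenced record annotated here is 6,944 nt.

The payload is a 1,164 bp synthetic open reading frame inserted between NdeI and BamHI, encoding a fusion of PCNA1, one subunit of the heterotrimeric sliding clamp from Sulfolobus solfataricus P2, to putidaredoxin (PdX, the camB product) of Pseudomonas putida, the iron-sulfur protein that carries electrons from putidaredoxin reductase to cytochrome P450cam. The PdX portion carries C73S and C85S substitutions. A gap between the two annotated coding regions suggests a linker, though the record does not describe it. Expression is driven by a T7 promoter controlled by a lac operator, with the T7 gene 10 ribosome binding site and a T7 terminator. The plasmid-borne lacI supplies repressor, so expression is IPTG-inducible in hosts providing T7 RNA polymerase. The protein carries an N-terminal His6 tag, which can be removed at either the thrombin or the TEV site.

Judging from the associated publication title, the fusion serves as one component for assembling an artificial self-sufficient cytochrome P450 system with multiple auxiliary proteins.
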