Features (pLannotate 1.2.2; 23 found; start..end, strand, type, name):
      1..19      +  promoter       T7 promoter: promoter for bacteriophage T7 RNA polymerase
     20..44      +  protein_bind   lac operator: The lac repressor binds to the lac operator to inhibit transcription in E. coli. This inhibition can be relieved by adding lactose or isopropyl-β-D-thiogalactopyranoside (IPTG). lac repressor encoded by lacI
     59..81      +  RBS            RBS: efficient ribosome binding site from bacteriophage T7 gene 10 (Olins and Rangwala, 1989)
    100..116     +  CDS            capTEV™ (fragment): composite tag for in vivo biotinylation, TEV protease cleavage, and 6xHis tagging
    127..144     +  CDS            thrombin site: thrombin recognition and cleavage site
    151..171     +  CDS            TEV site: tobacco etch virus (TEV) protease recognition and cleavage site
    175..921     +  CDS            pcn1: PCNA1_SACS2 - Also known as pcnA-like. Experimental evidence at protein level: Swiss-Prot protein existence level 1. One of the sliding clamp subunits that acts as a moving platform for DNA processing. Responsible for tethering the catalytic subunit of DNA polymerase to DNA during high-speed replication. Heterotrimer stimulates the Holliday junction resolvase Hjc. DNA polymerase I, DNA ligase and the flap endonuclease may be constitutively associated with the PCNA heterotrimer forming a scanning complex able to couple DNA synthesis and Okazaki fragment maturation. From Saccharolobus solfataric
   1012..1332    +  CDS            camB: PUTX_PSEPU - Experimental evidence at protein level: Swiss-Prot protein existence level 1. The oxidation of camphor by cytochrome P450-CAM requires the participation of a flavoprotein, putidaredoxin reductase, and an iron- sulfur protein, putidaredoxin, to mediate the transfer of electrons from NADH to P450 for oxygen activation. From Pseudomonas putida (Arthrobacter siderocapsulatus).
   1343..1392    +  CDS            SET1 (fragment): solubility-enhancement tag derived from T7 phage gene 10B
   1400..1447    +  terminator     T7 terminator: transcription terminator for bacteriophage T7 RNA polymerase
   1470..1574    -  CDS            TcR (fragment): tetracycline efflux protein; tet; confers resistance to tetracycline
   1622..1650    -  promoter       tet promoter: E. coli promoter for tetracycline efflux protein gene
   1763..1867    +  promoter       AmpR promoter: bla
   1868..2728    +  CDS            AmpR: β-lactamase; bla; confers resistance to ampicillin, carbenicillin, and related antibiotics
   2899..3487    +  rep_origin     ori: high-copy-number ColE1/pMB1/pBR322/pUC origin of replication
   3732..3871    -  misc_feature   bom: basis of mobility region from pBR322
   3973..4164    -  CDS            rop: Rop protein, which maintains plasmids at low copy number; rop
   4181..4561    +  CDS            YPB1_ECOLX: Protein predicted: Swiss-Prot protein existence level 4. From Escherichia coli.
   4803..5427    -  CDS            TcR (fragment): tetracycline efflux protein; tet; confers resistance to tetracycline
   5442..5463    -  protein_bind   CAP binding site: CAP binding activates transcription in the presence of cAMP. E. coli catabolite activator protein
   5476..6558    -  CDS            lacI: lac repressor; lacI; The lac repressor binds to the lac operator to inhibit transcription in E. coli. This inhibition can be relieved by adding lactose or isopropyl-β-D-thiogalactopyranoside (IPTG).
   6559..6636    -  promoter       lacI promoter: lacI
   6644..6923    -  CDS            TcR (fragment): tetracycline efflux protein; tet; confers resistance to tetracycline
>Addgene plasmid #108188 | pET15T+1X | addgene full sequence | sequence record 208572 | Addgene NGS Result
TAATACGACTCACTATAGGGGAATTGTGAGCGGATAACAATTCCCCTCTAGAAATAATTTTGTTTAACTT
TAAGAAGGAGATATACCATGGGCAGCAGCCATCATCATCATCATCACAGCAGCGGCCTGGTGCCGCGCGG
CAGCCATAGCGAAAACCTGTATTTCCAGGGCCATATGTTTAAAATTGTGTATCCGAACGCCAAAGATTTC
TTTAGCTTCATCAACAGCATTACCAACGTTACGGATTCTATCATCCTGAACTTCACCGAAGATGGCATCT
TCAGTCGTCATCTGACGGAAGATAAAGTGCTGATGGCAATCATGCGCATTCCGAAAGATGTTCTGTCTGA
ATACAGTATTGATAGCCCGACCTCTGTGAAACTGGATGTGAGCTCTGTGAAGAAAATTCTGAGCAAAGCA
AGTAGCAAAAAAGCGACGATTGAACTGACCGAAACGGATTCTGGCCTGAAAATCATCATCCGTGATGAAA
AATCTGGTGCCAAAAGTACCATCTACATCAAAGCAGAAAAAGGCCAGGTTGAACAGCTGACGGAACCGAA
AGTGAACCTGGCCGTTAATTTTACCACGGATGAAAGCGTGCTGAACGTTATCGCGGCCGATGTGACCCTG
GTTGGTGAAGAAATGCGTATCAGCACGGAAGAAGATAAAATCAAAATTGAAGCGGGCGAAGAAGGTAAAC
GCTATGTGGCCTTTCTGATGAAAGATAAACCGCTGAAAGAACTGAGCATCGATACCTCTGCCTCTAGTAG
CTACAGCGCAGAAATGTTCAAAGATGCGGTGAAAGGCCTGCGTGGTTTTAGTGCGCCGACGATGGTGTCT
TTCGGTGAAAATCTGCCGATGAAAATTGATGTGGAAGCAGTTAGCGGCGGTCACATGATCTTCTGGATTG
CGCCGCGCTTAGGCGGTGGCGGCAGCCCTCCACCTCCACCGCCTCCTCCACCGCCACCACCGCCGCCTCC
ACCTCCACCGCCGCCCGGAGGTGGTGGCTCTATGTCTAAAGTAGTGTATGTGTCACATGATGGAACGCGT
CGCGAACTGGATGTGGCGGATGGCGTCAGCCTGATGCAGGCTGCAGTCTCCAATGGTATCTACGATATTG
TCGGTGATTGTGGCGGCAGCGCCAGCTGTGCCACCTGCCATGTCTATGTGAACGAAGCGTTCACGGACAA
GGTGCCCGCCGCCAACGAGCGGGAAATCGGCATGCTGGAGAGCGTCACGGCCGAACTGAAGCCGAACAGC
AGGCTCAGCTGCCAGATCATCATGACGCCCGAGCTGGATGGCATCGTGGTCGATGTTCCCGATAGGCAAT
GGTAAGGATCCGGCTGCTAACAAAGCCCGAAAGGAAGCTGAGTTGGCTGCTGCCACCGCTGAGCAATAAC
TAGCATAACCCCTTGGGGCCTCTAAACGGGTCTTGAGGGGTTTTTTGCTGAAAGGAGGAACTATATCCGG
ATATCCCGCAAGAGGCCCGGCAGTACCGGCATAACCAAGCCTATGCCTACAGCATCCAGGGTGACGGTGC
CGAGGATGACGATGAGCGCATTGTTAGATTTCATACACGGTGCCTGACTGCGTTAGCAATTTAACTGTGA
TAAACTACCGCATTAAAGCTTATCGATGATAAGCTGTCAAACATGAGAATTCTTGAAGACGAAAGGGCCT
CGTGATACGCCTATTTTTATAGGTTAATGTCATGATAATAATGGTTTCTTAGACGTCAGGTGGCACTTTT
CGGGGAAATGTGCGCGGAACCCCTATTTGTTTATTTTTCTAAATACATTCAAATATGTATCCGCTCATGA
GACAATAACCCTGATAAATGCTTCAATAATATTGAAAAAGGAAGAGTATGAGTATTCAACATTTCCGTGT
CGCCCTTATTCCCTTTTTTGCGGCATTTTGCCTTCCTGTTTTTGCTCACCCAGAAACGCTGGTGAAAGTA
AAAGATGCTGAAGATCAGTTGGGTGCACGAGTGGGTTACATCGAACTGGATCTCAACAGCGGTAAGATCC
TTGAGAGTTTTCGCCCCGAAGAACGTTTTCCAATGATGAGCACTTTTAAAGTTCTGCTATGTGGCGCGGT
ATTATCCCGTGTTGACGCCGGGCAAGAGCAACTCGGTCGCCGCATACACTATTCTCAGAATGACTTGGTT
GAGTACTCACCAGTCACAGAAAAGCATCTTACGGATGGCATGACAGTAAGAGAATTATGCAGTGCTGCCA
TAACCATGAGTGATAACACTGCGGCCAACTTACTTCTGACAACGATCGGAGGACCGAAGGAGCTAACCGC
TTTTTTGCACAACATGGGGGATCATGTAACTCGCCTTGATCGTTGGGAACCGGAGCTGAATGAAGCCATA
CCAAACGACGAGCGTGACACCACGATGCCTGCAGCAATGGCAACAACGTTGCGCAAACTATTAACTGGCG
AACTACTTACTCTAGCTTCCCGGCAACAATTAATAGACTGGATGGAGGCGGATAAAGTTGCAGGACCACT
TCTGCGCTCGGCCCTTCCGGCTGGCTGGTTTATTGCTGATAAATCTGGAGCCGGTGAGCGTGGGTCTCGC
GGTATCATTGCAGCACTGGGGCCAGATGGTAAGCCCTCCCGTATCGTAGTTATCTACACGACGGGGAGTC
AGGCAACTATGGATGAACGAAATAGACAGATCGCTGAGATAGGTGCCTCACTGATTAAGCATTGGTAACT
GTCAGACCAAGTTTACTCATATATACTTTAGATTGATTTAAAACTTCATTTTTAATTTAAAAGGATCTAG
GTGAAGATCCTTTTTGATAATCTCATGACCAAAATCCCTTAACGTGAGTTTTCGTTCCACTGAGCGTCAG
ACCCCGTAGAAAAGATCAAAGGATCTTCTTGAGATCCTTTTTTTCTGCGCGTAATCTGCTGCTTGCAAAC
AAAAAAACCACCGCTACCAGCGGTGGTTTGTTTGCCGGATCAAGAGCTACCAACTCTTTTTCCGAAGGTA
ACTGGCTTCAGCAGAGCGCAGATACCAAATACTGTCCTTCTAGTGTAGCCGTAGTTAGGCCACCACTTCA
AGAACTCTGTAGCACCGCCTACATACCTCGCTCTGCTAATCCTGTTACCAGTGGCTGCTGCCAGTGGCGA
TAAGTCGTGTCTTACCGGGTTGGACTCAAGACGATAGTTACCGGATAAGGCGCAGCGGTCGGGCTGAACG
GGGGGTTCGTGCACACAGCCCAGCTTGGAGCGAACGACCTACACCGAACTGAGATACCTACAGCGTGAGC
TATGAGAAAGCGCCACGCTTCCCGAAGGGAGAAAGGCGGACAGGTATCCGGTAAGCGGCAGGGTCGGAAC
AGGAGAGCGCACGAGGGAGCTTCCAGGGGGAAACGCCTGGTATCTTTATAGTCCTGTCGGGTTTCGCCAC
CTCTGACTTGAGCGTCGATTTTTGTGATGCTCGTCAGGGGGGCGGAGCCTATGGAAAAACGCCAGCAACG
CGGCCTTTTTACGGTTCCTGGCCTTTTGCTGGCCTTTTGCTCACATGTTCTTTCCTGCGTTATCCCCTGA
TTCTGTGGATAACCGTATTACCGCCTTTGAGTGAGCTGATACCGCTCGCCGCAGCCGAACGACCGAGCGC
AGCGAGTCAGTGAGCGAGGAAGCGGTTGAGCGCCTGATGCGAGCGAGGAAGCGGTTGAGCGCCTGATGCG
GAGCGAGGAAGCGGTTGAGCGCCTGATGCGGTATTTTCTCCTTACGCATCTGTGCGGTATTTCACACCGC
AATGGTGCACTCTCAGTACAATCTGCTCTGATGCCGCATAGTTAAGCCAGTATACACTCCGCTATCGCTA
CGTGACTGGGTCATGGCTGCGCCCCGACACCCGCCAACACCCGCTGACGCGCCCTGACGGGCTTGTCTGC
TCCCGGCATCCGCTTACAGACAAGCTGTGACCGTCTCCGGGAGCTGCATGTGTCAGAGGTTTTCACCGTC
ATCACCGAAACGCGCGAGGCAGCTGCGGTAAAGCTCATCAGCGTGGTCGTGAAGCGATTCACAGATGTCT
GCCTGTTCATCCGCGTCCAGCTCGTTGAGTTTCTCCAGAAGCGTTAATGTCTGGCTTCTGATAAAGCGGG
CCATGTTAAGGGCGGTTTTTTCCTGTTTGGTCACTGATGCCTCCGTGTAAGGGGGATTTCTGTTCATGGG
GGTAATGATACCGATGAAACGAGAGAGGATGCTCACGATACGGGTTACTGATGATGAACATGCCCGGTTA
CTGGAACGTTGTGAGGGTAAACAACTGGCGGTATGGATGCGGCGGGACCAGAGAAAAATCACTCAGGGTC
AATGCCAGCGCTTCGTTAATACAGATGTAGGTGTTCCACAGGGTAGCCAGCAGCATCCTGCGATGCAGAT
CCGGAACATAATGGTGCAGGGCGCTGACTTCCGCGTTTCCAGACTTTACGAAACACGGAAACCGAAGACC
ATTCATGTTGTTGCTCAGGTCGCAGACGTTTTGCAGCAGCAGTCGCTTCACGTTCGCTCGCGTATCGGTG
ATTCATTCTGCTAACCAGTAAGGCAACCCCGCCAGCCTAGCCGGGTCCTCAACGACAGGAGCACGATCAT
GCGCACCCGTGGCCAGGACCCAACGCTGCCCGAGATGCGCCGCGTGCGGCTGCTGGAGATGGCGGACGCG
ATGGATATGTTCTGCCAAGGGTTGGTTTGCGCATTCACAGTTCTCCGCAAGAATTGATTGGCTCCAATTC
TTGGAGTGGTGAATCCGTTAGCGAGGTGCCGCCGGCTTCCATTCAGGTCGAGGTGGCCCGGCTCCATGCA
CCGCGACGCAACGCGGGGAGGCAGACAAGGTATAGGGCGGCGCCTACAATCCATGCCAACCCGTTCCATG
TGCTCGCCGAGGCGGCATAAATCGCCGTGACGATCAGCGGTCCAATGATCGAAGTTAGGCTGGTAAGAGC
CGCGAGCGATCCTTGAAGCTGTCCCTGATGGTCGTCATCTACCTGCCTGGACAGCATGGCCTGCAACGCG
GGCATCCCGATGCCGCCGGAAGCGAGAAGAATCATAATGGGGAAGGCCATCCAGCCTCGCGTCGCGAACG
CCAGCAAGACGTAGCCCAGCGCGTCGGCCGCCATGCCGGCGATAATGGCCTGCTTCTCGCCGAAACGTTT
GGTGGCGGGACCAGTGACGAAGGCTTGAGCGAGGGCGTGCAAGATTCCGAATACCGCAAGCGACAGGCCG
ATCATCGTCGCGCTCCAGCGAAAGCGGTCCTCGCCGAAAATGACCCAGAGCGCTGCCGGCACCTGTCCTA
CGAGTTGCATGATAAAGAAGACAGTCATAAGTGCGGCGACGATAGTCATGCCCCGCGCCCACCGGAAGGA
GCTGACTGGGTTGAAGGCTCTCAAGGGCATCGGTCGAGATCCCGGTGCCTAATGAGTGAGCTAACTTACA
TTAATTGCGTTGCGCTCACTGCCCGCTTTCCAGTCGGGAAACCTGTCGTGCCAGCTGCATTAATGAATCG
GCCAACGCGCGGGGAGAGGCGGTTTGCGTATTGGGCGCCAGGGTGGTTTTTCTTTTCACCAGTGAGACGG
GCAACAGCTGATTGCCCTTCACCGCCTGGCCCTGAGAGAGTTGCAGCAAGCGGTCCACGCTGGTTTGCCC
CAGCAGGCGAAAATCCTGTTTGATGGTGGTTAACGGCGGGATATAACATGAGCTGTCTTCGGTATCGTCG
TATCCCACTACCGAGATATCCGCACCAACGCGCAGCCCGGACTCGGTAATGGCGCGCATTGCGCCCAGCG
CCATCTGATCGTTGGCAACCAGCATCGCAGTGGGAACGATGCCCTCATTCAGCATTTGCATGGTTTGTTG
AAAACCGGACATGGCACTCCAGTCGCCTTCCCGTTCCGCTATCGGCTGAATTTGATTGCGAGTGAGATAT
TTATGCCAGCCAGCCAGACGCAGACGCGCCGAGACAGAACTTAATGGGCCCGCTAACAGCGCGATTTGCT
GGTGACCCAATGCGACCAGATGCTCCACGCCCAGTCGCGTACCGTCTTCATGGGAGAAAATAATACTGTT
GATGGGTGTCTGGTCAGAGACATCAAGAAATAACGCCGGAACATTAGTGCAGGCAGCTTCCACAGCAATG
GCATCCTGGTCATCCAGCGGATAGTTAATGATCAGCCCACTGACGCGTTGCGCGAGAAGATTGTGCACCG
CCGCTTTACAGGCTTCGACGCCGCTTCGTTCTACCATCGACACCACCACGCTGGCACCCAGTTGATCGGC
GCGAGATTTAATCGCCGCGACAATTTGCGACGGCGCGTGCAGGGCCAGACTGGAGGTGGCAACGCCAATC
AGCAACGACTGTTTGCCCGCCAGTTGTTGTGCCACGCGGTTGGGAATGTAATTCAGCTCCGCCATCGCCG
CTTCCACTTTTTCCCGCGTTTTCGCAGAAACGTGGCTGGCCTGGTTCACCACGCGGGAAACGGTCTGATA
AGAGACACCGGCATACTCTGCGACATCGTATAACGTTACTGGTTTCACATTCACCACCCTGAATTGACTC
TCTTCCGGGCGCTATCATGCCATACCGCGAAAGGTTTTGCGCCATTCGATGGTGTCCGGGATCTCGACGC
TCTCCCTTATGCGACTCCTGCATTAGGAAGCAGCCCAGTAGTAGGTTGAGGCCGTTGAGCACCGCCGCCG
CAAGGAATGGTGCATGCAAGGAGATGGCGCCCAACAGTCCCCCGGCCACGGGGCCTGCCACCATACCCAC
GCCGAAACAAGCGCTCATGAGCCCGAAGTGGCGAGCCCGATCTTCCCCATCGGTGATGTCGGCGATATAG
GCGCCAGCAACCGCACCTGTGGCGCCGGTGATGCCGGCCACGATGCGTCCGGCGTAGAGGATCGAGATCT
CGATCCCGCGAAAT
